>Addgene plasmid #58683 | CMV-10-3xFLAG-LGP2-MIII | addgene partial sequence | sequence record 92831 | CMV-F 5'-CGCAAATGGGCGGTAGGCGTG-3'
ACCGTCAGAATTAACCATGGACTACAAAGACCATGACGGTGATTATAAAGATCATGACATCGATTACAAG
GATGACGATGACAAGCTTGCGGCCGCGATGGAGCTTCGGTCCTACCAATGGGAGGTGATCATGCCTGCCC
TGGAGGGCAAGAATATCATCATCTGGCTGCCCACGGGTGCCGGGAAGACCCGGGCGGCTGCTTATGTGGC
CAAGCGGCACCTAGAGACTGTGGATGGAGCCAAGGTGGTTGTATTGGTCAACAGGGTGCACCTGGTGACC
CAGCATGGTGAAGAGTTCAGGCGCATGCTGGATGGACGCTGGACCGTGACAACCCTGAGTGGGGACATGG
GACCACGTGCTGGCTTTGGCCACCTGGCCCGGTGCCATGACCTGCTCATCTGCACAGCAGAGCTTCTGCA
GATGGCACTGACCAGCCCCGAGGAGGAGGAGCACGTGGAGCTCACTGTCTTCTCCCTGATCGTGGTGGAT
GAGTGCCACCACACGCACAAGGACACCGTCTACAACGTCATCATGAGCCAGTACCTAGAACTTAAACTCC
AGAGGGCACAGCCGCTACCCCAGGTGCTGGGTCTCGCAGCCGCCCCAGGCACTGGCGGGGCCTCCAAACT
CGATGGGGCCATCAACCACGTCCTGCAGCTCTGTGCCAACTTGGACACGTGGTGCATCATGTCACCCCAG
AACTGCTGCCCCCAGCTGCAGGAGCACAGCCCAACAGCC
