>Addgene plasmid #58683 | CMV-10-3xFLAG-LGP2-MIII | addgene partial sequence | sequence record 94616 | C-CMV-24 5'-TATTAGGACAAGGCTGGTGGGCAC-3'
CACTGGGGAGGGGTCACAGGGATGCCACCCGGGATCCTCTAGATCAGTCCAGGGAGAGGTCCGACAAGTT
CTCGGCACAATGCTGCAGGAAGTCAAAGTCAGGCACGGAGAAGGGCACGCGGGACCACTTTTTGGCCTGG
ATCCGCCCCTGAGGGGTCTCCAGCAGCATGCTGCGGACTTTGAGCACTGGCAGCTTCACTGACTTGTAGA
TCATCTGCAGACCCCAGACCTCCCCACAGTTCCTGCAGCTGATGACACCCCCAGGCTTCCAGTCCTTGAA
GACTTTGTTGATGACCACAGGATCCCTGGAGACATTATAGTAGTTCGAGAAGTTGGGGTTCACATTGACA
TGGTGGGTGCCCTCCACCTTCCGCAGGTCGCTGCCATGGCCCACAGCCACCATGCAGTTGATGCAGAGTA
GCTGCACGTGCTCCACTGGGAACTGCTGCCGCTGGTTCTCCCGCTGGGCTGCCTGGGCCGCCCGCTTGGT
CAAGGCTGCCTGCTGCAGATCCCGGATCTTGGCCTGGTACTCGGCCTGGTCCATTTTCTGCACAGCAGCC
ACTGCCTGCTCCATCAGCGTCTCCAGCGCCTCGTTGATCAGCTCCCGCTTCAGCTCCCGGCTACCTTCAG
TTGCTACAAACGCGTATACACTCTGATCGGCCCGGGCACGGCCCCTGGCCTGGACCATGGAGATTTCATT
GGTCAAGAGCCCATAACGCACCACCACATTGCAATGTGGGATGTCCAGCCCCTCCTCCGCCACACTCGTG
GCCACCAGAAGGTTCAGGGTTCCATCTTGGAACTTCTGGATCACTTCTTGCTGGTCCCTCTGGGTCATGT
GGGTGCTCTGGCTGCTGTTCCCAGCCCCAATCAGTAGCTGGGCCCGG
