[The description below was written by a language model from this plasmid's Addgene catalogue record.]
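Description:
CMV-10-3xFLAG-LGP2-MIII is a mammalian expression plasmid built on the commercial p3X-FLAG-CMV-10 backbone (about 6.3 kb), giving a total construct of roughly 8.4 kb. It is propagated in E. coli under ampicillin selection, and it carries a neomycin resistance marker so that transfected mammalian cells can be selected with G418 for stable expression. The record does not list the origin of replication or the copy number, and no feature table is provided, so details of the backbone beyond these fields are not documented here.

The payload is the human DHX58 coding sequence (about 2 kb), which encodes LGP2, one of the RIG-I-like RNA helicase receptors involved in antiviral innate immune signalling alongside RIG-I and MDA5. The insert sits between NotI and XbaI sites, both retained, under control of the strong constitutive CMV promoter, and is fused at its N terminus to a triple FLAG epitope that permits sensitive detection by immunoblotting or immunofluorescence and recovery by anti-FLAG immunoprecipitation. The defining feature is a double substitution in helicase motif III, where the conserved threonine and serine residues are replaced by alanine (T167A and S169A). Motif III in this helicase family is generally associated with coupling ATP hydrolysis to nucleic-acid remodelling, so the mutant is intended as an enzymatically impaired version of the protein. The associated work concerns how enzymatically inactive forms of these helicases regulate signal transduction. The plasmid therefore suits transfection experiments comparing mutant LGP2 with its wild-type counterpart, to test whether helicase activity is needed for its effects on antiviral signalling.
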