Addgene plasmid #58683: CMV-10-3xFLAG-LGP2-MIII
Purpose: Expresses LGP2 with a mutation to motif III in mammalian cells
Depositing lab: Curt Horvath. Depositing organization: Northwestern University. Publication: Regulation of signal transduction by enzymatically inactive antiviral RNA helicase proteins MDA5, RIG-I, and LGP2. Bamming D, Horvath CM. J Biol Chem. 2009 Apr 10;284(15):9700-12. doi: 10.1074/jbc.M807365200. Epub 2009 Feb 11. PubMed 19211564.
Backbone
  Vector backbone: p3X-FLAG-CMV-10
  Backbone manufacturer: Sigma Aldrich
  Backbone size w/o insert (bp): 6300
  Total vector size (bp): 8400
  Vector type: Mammalian Expression
  Selectable markers: Neomycin (select with G418)
Growth in bacteria
  Bacterial resistance: Ampicillin, 100 μg/mL
  Growth temperature: 37°C
  Growth strain: DH5alpha
  Copy number: Unknown
Gene/Insert
  Gene/Insert name: LGP2-MIII (alt names: DHX58; LGP2)
  Species: H. sapiens (human)
  Insert size (bp): 2037
  Mutation: threonine and serine of helicase motif III mutated to alanine, T167A, S169A
  GenBank ID: NM_024119
  Entrez Gene: DHX58 (a.k.a. D11LGP2, D11lgp2e, LGP2, RLR-3)
  Promoter: CMV
  Tag / fusion protein: 3x FLAG (N terminal on insert)
  Cloning method: Restriction Enzyme; 5′ cloning site NotI (not destroyed); 3′ cloning site XbaI (not destroyed)
  Sequencing primers: 5′ CMV-F; 3′ CMV-R
Resource information
  A portion of this plasmid was derived from a plasmid made by: Cloned in Horvath Lab by Akihiko Komuro, mutation by Darja Pollpeter
Terms and licenses: Academic/Nonprofit Terms; Industry Terms: Not Available to Industry
How to cite: CMV-10-3xFLAG-LGP2-MIII was a gift from Curt Horvath (Addgene plasmid # 58683 ; http://n2t.net/addgene:58683 ; RRID:Addgene_58683)
